>Addgene plasmid #75439 | pZA16mflon | depositor full sequence | sequence record 147407 | pZA16mflon sequence 4829 bps
CTCGAGAAGAAACCAATTGTCCATATTGCATCAGACATTGCCGTCACTGCGTCTTTTACTGGCTCTTCTC
GCTAACCAAACCGGTAACCCCGCTTATTAAAAGCATTCTGTAACAAAGCGGGACCAAAGCCATGACAAAA
ACGCGTAACAAAAGTGTCTATAATCACGGCAGAAAAGTCCACATTGATTATTTGCACGGCGTCACACTTT
GCTATGCCATAGCATTTTTATCCATAAGATTAGCGGATCCTACCTGACGCTTTTTATCGCAACTCTCTAC
TGTTTCTCCATAGAATTCATTAAAGAGGAGAAAGGTACCATGAGTAAAAAAATAAAACTACCTATTTTCC
AAATACGCGGTTCATTTATTGTTCCTGGAATTAAAGAGAATTTAGAAGTTGGAAGAAAAAACACATTAGC
GAGCGTTAATTATGCGATTAAAAATTCAAATAATCAAATGATCGCAATACCGCAGATTGATGCATCTGTT
GAAAAACCTGAATTTTCAGATTTACATGAATTTGGAATTTTAATTGATTTTGAAGTAATCAAAGAATGGA
AAGATAATTCATTAACTATTAGCACAAACCCTATTCAACGATGTAAAGTAATTAGCTTTTTTGAAAATGA
AGATCAAGTGCCGTATGCGGAAGTTGAATTAATTGAATCAATTAATGATTTTAGTGATGAAGAGTTAAAA
GAATTAATTGAAAAAATCTCTGATGCTATCAAAACTAAAGCTAGTTTAGTAACAAAACAAATTAAACAGT
TAATATCAGGTGAATCTGATGATTTAAGTTTAGCTTTTGATTCAATTATGTTTAAACTGGCTCCGTCAAA
AATATTGACAAATCCGGAATACATAACATCTCCGTCATTAAAAACACGATGGTCAATTATTGAAAAAATA
ATTTTTGCTGAAGATGGAATCATAACAAGAAATGCAGAATCAATTGATGCAGCACGACAAAAGAATGAAA
TTGAACAAGAACTGAACCATAAATTAAAAGAAAAAATGGATAAACAACAAAAAGAATATTATCTGCGAGA
AAAAATGCGAATTATCAAAGATGAATTAGAAGATGAAGATGATTCTGATGACAGTTCATTAGAAAAATAT
AAAGAACGTTTAGCTAAAGAACCTTTCCCTGAAGAAGTCAAACGAAAAATTATGGCTTCTATCAAACGAG
TTGAAGCACTTCAATCAGGAACTCCTGAATGGAATACTGAGAAAAATTACATTGATTGGATGATGAGTAT
TCCCTGGTGGGAAGAAACTGAAGACTTAACTGATTTAAAATATGCTAAAAAAATTTTAGACAAACATCAT
TATGGTATGAAAAAAGTTAAAGAAAGAATTATTGAGTACTTAGCTGTTAAAACTAAAACAAAATCACTAA
AAGCACCAATTATTACATTAGTTGGTCCCCCAGGTGTAGGTAAAACAAGTTTAGCAAAATCAATTGCAGA
AGCAGTTGGAAAAAACTTTGTTAAAGTAAGTTTAGGTGGAGTTAAAGATGAATCAGAAATTCGTGGACAT
AGAAAAACTTATGTTGGTTCAATGCCAGGAAGAATTATTCAAACAATGAAAAGAGCAAAAGTAAAAAACC
CATTATTCTTGCTTGATGAAATTGATAAAATGGCATCTGATCACAGAGGTGATCCAGCAAGTGCAATGTT
AGAGGTTCTTGACCCAGAACAAAACAAAGAGTTTTCAGATCATTATATTGAAGAACCATATGATCTAAGC
CAAGTTATGTTTATAGCAACTGCTAACTATCCTGAAGATATTCCTGAAGCCTTATATGACCGTATGGAAA
TCATAAATTTATCTAGCTATACTGAAATTGAAAAAGTTAAGATAGCACAAGATTATTTAGTTCCAAAAGC
AATAGAACAACATGAATTAACTTCAGAAGAAATATCATTTACTGAAGGTGCAATTAATGAAATTATTAAA
TATTACACTAGAGAAGCTGGTGTGCGTCAATTAGAAAGACATATTAATTCTATTATTAGAAAGTATATTG
TTAAAAATCTAAATGGTGAAATGGATAAAATTGTTATTGATGAAAAACAAGTAAATGATTTATTAGGTAA
AAGAATTTTTGATCACACTGAAAAACAAGAAGAATCTCAAATTGGTGTGGTTACAGGTTTAGCATATACA
CAATTTGGTGGAGATATTTTACCAATTGAAGTAAGTTTATACCCTGGTAAAGGAAATTTAATTCTTACAG
GTAAACTTGGTGAAGTTATGAAAGAATCTGCAACAATTGCGTTAACTTATGTTAAATCAAACTTTGAAAA
ATTTGGAGTAGATAAAAAAGTATTTGAAGAAAATGATATTCATGTTCACGTTCCTGAAGGAGCTGTTCCA
AAAGATGGACCAAGTGCTGGTATCACAATTACAACTGCTTTAATTTCTGCACTTTCAGATAAACCAGTTT
CAAAAGAAATTGGAATGACTGGTGAAATCACACTAAGAGGAAATGTATTGCCAATTGGTGGATTAAGAGA
AAAATCAATTTCTGCTTCAAGAAGTGGATTGAAAACAATCATTATTCCAAAGAAAAATGAAAGAGACTTA
GACGAAATTCCAGATGAAGTAAAAGCAAAACTAAAAATTATACCTGCTGAAAAATATGAAGAGGTATTTG
CAATAGTTTTTAAAACAAAATAATAAGCTTGATGGGGGATCCCATGGTACGCGTGCTAGAGGCATCAAAT
AAAACGAAAGGCTCAGTCGAAAGACTGGGCCTTTCGTTTTATCTGTTGTTTGTCGGTGAACGCTCTCCTG
AGTAGGACAAATCCGCCGCCCTAGACCTAGGGATATATTCCGCTTCCTCGCTCACTGACTCGCTACGCTC
GGTCGTTCGACTGCGGCGAGCGGAAATGGCTTACGAACGGGGCGGAGATTTCCTGGAAGATGCCAGGAAG
ATACTTAACAGGGAAGTGAGAGGGCCGCGGCAAAGCCGTTTTTCCATAGGCTCCGCCCCCCTGACAAGCA
TCACGAAATCTGACGCTCAAATCAGTGGTGGCGAAACCCGACAGGACTATAAAGATACCAGGCGTTTCCC
CCTGGCGGCTCCCTCGTGCGCTCTCCTGTTCCTGCCTTTCGGTTTACCGGTGTCATTCCGCTGTTATGGC
CGCGTTTGTCTCATTCCACGCCTGACACTCAGTTCCGGGTAGGCAGTTCGCTCCAAGCTGGACTGTATGC
ACGAACCCCCCGTTCAGTCCGACCGCTGCGCCTTATCCGGTAACTATCGTCTTGAGTCCAACCCGGAAAG
ACATGCAAAAGCACCACTGGCAGCAGCCACTGGTAATTGATTTAGAGGAGTTAGTCTTGAAGTCATGCGC
CGGTTAAGGCTAAACTGAAAGGACAAGTTTTGGTGACTGCGCTCCTCCAAGCCAGTTACCTCGGTTCAAA
GAGTTGGTAGCTCAGAGAACCTTCGAAAAACCGCCCTGCAAGGCGGTTTTTTCGTTTTCAGAGCAAGAGA
TTACGCGCAGACCAAAACGATCTCAAGAAGATCATCTTATTAATCAGATAAAATATTACTAGATTTCAGT
GCAATTTATCTCTTCAAATGTAGCACCTGAAGTCAGCCCCATACGATATAAGTTGTTACTAGTGCTTGGA
TTCTCACCAATAAAAAACGCCCGGCGGCAACCGAGCGTTCTGAACAAATCCAGATGGAGTTCTGAGGTCA
TTACTGGATCTATCAACAGGAGTCCAAGCGAGCTCGTAAACTTGGTCTGACAGTTACCAATGCTTAATCA
GTGAGGCACCTATCTCAGCGATCTGTCTATTTCGTTCATCCATAGTTGCCTGACTCCCCGTCGTGTAGAT
AACTACGATACGGGAGGGCTTACCATCTGGCCCCAGTGCTGCAATGATACCGCGAGACCCACGCTCACCG
GCTCCAGATTTATCAGCAATAAACCAGCCAGCCGGAAGGGCCGAGCGCAGAAGTGGTCCTGCAACTTTAT
CCGCCTCCATCCAGTCTATTAATTGTTGCCGGGAAGCTAGAGTAAGTAGTTCGCCAGTTAATAGTTTGCG
CAACGTTGTTGCCATTGCTACAGGCATCGTGGTGTCACGCTCGTCGTTTGGTATGGCTTCATTCAGCTCC
GGTTCCCAACGATCAAGGCGAGTTACATGATCCCCCATGTTGTGCAAAAAAGCGGTTAGCTCCTTCGGTC
CTCCGATCGTTGTCAGAAGTAAGTTGGCCGCAGTGTTATCACTCATGGTTATGGCAGCACTGCATAATTC
TCTTACTGTCATGCCATCCGTAAGATGCTTTTCTGTGACTGGTGAGTACTCAACCAAGTCATTCTGAGAA
TAGTGTATGCGGCGACCGAGTTGCTCTTGCCCGGCGTCAATACGGGATAATACCGCGCCACATAGCAGAA
CTTTAAAAGTGCTCATCATTGGAAAACGTTCTTCGGGGCGAAAACTCTCAAGGATCTTACCGCTGTTGAG
ATCCAGTTCGATGTAACCCACTCGTGCACCCAACTGATCTTCAGCATCTTTTACTTTCACCAGCGTTTCT
GGGTGAGCAAAAACAGGAAGGCAAAATGCCGCAAAAAAGGGAATAAGGGCGACACGGAAATGTTGAATAC
TCATACTCTTCCTTTTTCAATATTATTGAAGCATTTATCAGGGTTATTGTCTCATGAGCGGATACATATT
TGAATGTATTTAGAAAAATAAACAAATAGGGGTTCCGCGCACATTTCCCCGAAAAGTGCCACCTGACGTC
TAAGAAACCATTATTATCATGACATTAACCTATAAAAATAGGCGTATCACGAGGCCCTTTCGTCTTCAC
Features (pLannotate 1.2.2; 8 found; start..end, strand, type, name):
      7..291     +  promoter       araBAD promoter: araBAD; promoter of the L-arabinose operon of E. coli; the araC regulatory gene is transcribed in the opposite direction (Guzman et al., 1995)
    290..2674    +  CDS            lon: LON_MYCMS - Protein inferred from homology: Swiss-Prot protein existence level 3. ATP-dependent serine protease that mediates the selective degradation of mutant and abnormal proteins as well as certain short- lived regulatory proteins. Required for cellular homeostasis and for survival from DNA damage and developmental changes induced by stress. Degrades polypeptides processively to yield small peptide fragments that are 5 to 10 amino acids long. Binds to DNA in a double-stranded, site-specific manner. From Mycoplasma mycoides subsp. mycoides SC (strain PG1).
   2726..2812    +  terminator     rrnB T1 terminator: Escherichia coli rrnB; transcription terminator T1 from the E. coli rrnB gene
   2838..2893    -  rep_origin     RSF ori (fragment): Plasmids containing the RSF 1030 origin of replication can be propagated in E. coli cells that contain additional plasmids with compatible origins.
   2981..3526    -  rep_origin     p15A ori: Plasmids containing the medium-copy-number p15A origin of replication can be propagated in E. coli cells that contain a second plasmid with the ColE1 origin.
   3640..3734    -  terminator     lambda t0 terminator: transcription terminator from phage lambda
   3764..4624    -  CDS            AmpR: β-lactamase; bla; confers resistance to ampicillin, carbenicillin, and related antibiotics
   4625..4729    -  promoter       AmpR promoter: bla
