[The description below was written by a language model from this plasmid's Addgene catalogue record and pLannotate feature annotations shown in this document.]
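Description:
pZA16mflon is a bacterial expression plasmid for arabinose-inducible production of mf-lon, the Lon protease of Mesoplasma florum, in E. coli. It is built on the pZA11 backbone, from which the original pLtetO promoter was removed and replaced by the arabinose-responsive pBAD (araBAD) promoter. The plasmid is about 4.8 kb and replicates from a p15A origin, which the record lists as low copy and which is compatible with ColE1-type plasmids, so it can be maintained alongside a second construct. Selection is with ampicillin, through a β-lactamase gene driven by its own promoter and followed by the phage lambda t0 terminator. The annotation also flags a short RSF origin fragment next to p15A, which is most likely a sequence-similarity hit rather than a second functional origin.

The mf-lon coding sequence was cloned between KpnI and HindIII sites directly downstream of the araBAD promoter, and it is terminated by the rrnB T1 terminator. The automated annotation labels this open reading frame by homology to the Lon protease of Mycoplasma mycoides, an ATP-dependent serine protease that processively degrades its substrates, but the catalogue entry identifies the source as Mesoplasma florum. No araC gene is annotated on the plasmid, so arabinose regulation presumably relies on araC supplied by the host. The record notes that this is the original mf-lon cassette and is not codon optimized for E. coli. The associated work concerns tunable protein degradation in bacteria, and the plasmid supplies the inducible protease for that kind of system. The record does not describe the target proteins or degradation tags.
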