Addgene plasmid #75439: pZA16mflon
Purpose: Plasmid for arabinose-induced expression of mf-lon. Note that this plasmid contains the original mf-lon cassette that is not codon optimized for expression in E. coli.
Depositing lab: James Collins. Depositing organization: Boston University Medical Campus. Publication: Tunable protein degradation in bacteria. Cameron DE, Collins JJ. Nat Biotechnol. 2014 Dec;32(12):1276-81. doi: 10.1038/nbt.3053. Epub 2014 Nov 17. PubMed 25402616.
Backbone
  Vector backbone: pZA11
  Modifications to backbone: replaced pLtetO promoter with arabinose inducible pBAD promoter
  Vector type: Bacterial Expression
Growth in bacteria
  Bacterial resistance: Ampicillin, 100 μg/mL
  Growth temperature: 37°C
  Growth strain: DH5alpha
  Copy number: Low Copy
Gene/Insert
  Gene/Insert name: mf-lon
  Species: Mesoplasma florum
  Promoter: pBAD
  Cloning method: Restriction Enzyme; 5′ cloning site KpnI (not destroyed); 3′ cloning site HindIII (not destroyed)
  Sequencing primers: 5′ CTCGAGAAGAAACCAATTGTC
Terms and licenses: Academic/Nonprofit Terms; Industry Terms: Not Available to Industry
How to cite: pZA16mflon was a gift from James Collins (Addgene plasmid # 75439 ; http://n2t.net/addgene:75439 ; RRID:Addgene_75439)
