>Addgene plasmid #75439 | pZA16mflon | addgene partial sequence | sequence record 147399 | pBAD-F 5'-ATGCCATAGCATTTTTATCC-3'
ACTCTCTACTGTTTCTCCATAGAATTCATTAAAGAGGAGAAAGGTACCATGAGTAAAAAAATAAAACTAC
CTATTTTCCAAATACGCGGTTCATTTATTGTTCCTGGAATTAAAGAGAATTTAGAAGTTGGAAGAAAAAA
CACATTAGCGAGCGTTAATTATGCGATTAAAAATTCAAATAATCAAATGATCGCAATACCGCAGATTGAT
GCATCTGTTGAAAAACCTGAATTTTCAGATTTACATGAATTTGGAATTTTAATTGATTTTGAAGTAATCA
AAGAATGGAAAGATAATTCATTAACTATTAGCACAAACCCTATTCAACGATGTAAAGTAATTAGCTTTTT
TGAAAATGAAGATCAAGTGCCGTATGCGGAAGTTGAATTAATTGAATCAATTAATGATTTTAGTGATGAA
GAGTTAAAAGAATTAATTGAAAAAATCTCTGATGCTATCAAAACTAAAGCTAGTTTAGTAACAAAACAAA
TTAAACAGTTAATATCAGGTGAATCTGATGATTTAAGTTTAGCTTTTGATTCAATTATGTTTAAACTGGC
TCCGTCAAAAATATTGACAAATCCGGAATACATAACATCTCCGTCATTAAAAACACGATGGTCAATTATT
GAAAAAATAATTTTTGCTGAAGATGGAATCATAACAAGAAATGCAGAATCAATTGATGCAGCACGAC
