>Addgene plasmid #75439 | pZA16mflon | addgene partial sequence | sequence record 147403 | pTC14_F1 5'-cctactcaggagagcgttca-3'
GTCTTTCGACTGAGCCTTTCGTTTTATTTGATGCCTCTAGCACGCGTACCATGGGATCCCCCATCAAGCT
TATTATTTTGTTTTAAAAACTATTGCAAATACCTCTTCATATTTTTCAGCAGGTATAATTTTTAGTTTTG
CTTTTACTTCATCTGGAATTTCGTCTAAGTCTCTTTCATTTTTCTTTGGAATAATGATTGTTTTCAATCC
ACTTCTTGAAGCAGAAATTGATTTTTCTCTTAATCCACCAATTGGCAATACATTTCCTCTTAGTGTGATT
TCACCAGTCATTCCAATTTCTTTTGAAACTGGTTTATCTGAAAGTGCAGAAATTAAAGCAGTTGTAATTG
TGATACCAGCACTTGGTCCATCTTTTGGAACAGCTCCTTCAGGAACGTGAACATGAATATCATTTTCTTC
AAATACTTTTTTATCTACTCCAAATTTTTCAAAGTTTGATTTAACATAAGTTAACGCAATTGTTGCAGAT
TCTTTCATAACTTCACCAAGTTTACCTGTAAGAATTAAATTTCCTTTACCAGGGTATAAACTTACTTCAA
TTGGTAAAATATCTCCACCAAATTGTGTATATGCTAAACCTGTAACCACACCAATTTGAGATTCTTCTTG
TTTTTCAGTGTGATCAAAAATTCTTTTACCTAATAAATCATTTACTTGTTTTTCATCAA
